Addgene plasmid #34385: KHBD00253
Depositing lab: Bart Deplancke. Depositing organization: Swiss Federal Institute of Technology (EPFL). Publication: Automated protein-DNA interaction screening of Drosophila regulatory elements. Korneel Hens, Jean-Daniel Feuz, Alina Isakova, Antonina Lagovitina, Andreas Massouras, Julien Bryois, Patrick Callaerts, Susan E. Celniker, Bart Deplancke. Nat Methods. 2011 Oct 30;8(12):1065-70. 10.1038/nmeth.1763 PubMed 22037703.
Backbone
  Vector backbone: pDONR221
  Backbone manufacturer: Invitrogen
  Backbone size w/o insert (bp): 2536
  Vector type: Gateway Donor Vector
Growth in bacteria
  Bacterial resistance: Kanamycin, 50 μg/mL
  Growth temperature: 37°C
  Growth strain: DH5alpha
  Copy number: High Copy
Gene/Insert
  Gene/Insert name: CG3075 (alt names: FBgn0029905; CG3075)
  Species: D. melanogaster (fly)
  Insert size (bp): 1799
  Entrez Gene: Nf-YC (a.k.a. Dmel_CG3075, CG3075, Dmel\CG3075, NF-YC, nf-yc)
  Cloning method: Gateway Cloning
  Sequencing primers: 5′ M13F; 3′ M13R
Terms and licenses: Academic/Nonprofit Terms; Industry Terms: Not Available to Industry
Depositor comments: Please note that the ORFs in this collection were cloned open-ended (without a stop codon).
How to cite: KHBD00253 was a gift from Bart Deplancke (Addgene plasmid # 34385 ; http://n2t.net/addgene:34385 ; RRID:Addgene_34385)
