[The description below was written by a language model from this plasmid's Addgene catalogue record.]
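Description:
KHBD00253 is a Gateway entry-type clone built on the Invitrogen pDONR221 donor backbone (about 2.5 kb without insert), carrying the Drosophila melanogaster gene CG3075, also known as Nf-YC (FBgn0029905), as an insert of roughly 1.8 kb. It is a bacterial cloning plasmid rather than an expression vector. It is maintained at high copy number in standard E. coli hosts such as DH5alpha under kanamycin selection. The record lists no promoter driving the insert and provides no feature table, so element positions, the origin of replication and the exact att site configuration are not documented here. In general, however, recombining an insert into a pDONR vector by Gateway cloning yields an ORF flanked by attL sites, and the M13 forward and reverse priming sites on either side of the cassette are listed for sequence verification.

The depositor notes that ORFs in this collection were cloned open-ended, that is, without a stop codon. This design lets the coding sequence be transferred by LR recombination into destination vectors that add C-terminal tags or fusion partners in frame, as well as into N-terminal fusion vectors that supply their own termination signal. The plasmid belongs to a collection associated with a study on automated protein–DNA interaction screening of Drosophila regulatory elements. This suggests the clone serves as a shuttle source of the Nf-YC coding sequence for building fusion constructs used in such interaction assays, although the record does not specify particular destination vectors or downstream uses. No tags, reporters or mutations are recorded for the insert itself.
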