>Addgene plasmid #34385 | KHBD00253 | depositor partial sequence | sequence record 40952 | KHBD00253 sequence 1799 bps
ATGTACGCCACCAACAATGGCGGCACGAACAAGGCGCCAAACAGCAATGCCACCTCCATGTTCGACAACA
CCATCACAGTGACGCCCATAAAGATGGAACTGGGCCAGGCGTATGCCAAATCGCAAAATTCAGCGGCTAT
GCAGCGAAGAACACCGAATGCAGTGGTGGTCACCTCCTCCTCCACCGTCTCCTCCGCCCAGCAGCAGCAG
CAACAGCAGGGCCAGCAGCAACAGCAGACGGTTCCCATGGCCAGTTTGGTGTCCAACGCCTGTACGCTGG
TTAATCCCAGCATGAGTGTGACGGTGGCCACCACCGTTGCGAGCGGCGCCAAGGAGAAGACCACGAAGGC
CACACGAACTCAGGTGGCACGCAAACCGCCGCCCACCATCGACAACTTCTGGCCAAATATCGTGAGCGAG
GTGCACAGCATCGGCCAGGTGGATGCCAAGCACCAGGTGCTGCCGCTGGCGCGCATCAAGAAAATCATGA
AGCTGGACGAGAACGCCAAGATGATTGCCGGCGAGGCGCCGCTACTGTTTGCCAAAGCCTGCGAGTACTT
CATTCAGGAGCTGACTATGCACGCTTGGGTGCACACCGAGGAGAGCCGGCGGCGTACGCTCCAGCGTTCG
GACATTGCCCAGGCCATAGCCAACTACGACCAGTTCGACTTCCTCATCGACATTGTGCCGCGCGAAGAGA
TCAAACCGTCGTCGGCGCAAAAGACCAAGGATGGCAGTACATCCAGTTCGAGCGGAATGGCGGGCGCAGC
CAGCAGTGCCGCCTCCACCTCCAACACAGCCACCTCCAATGCGGCCGCCTCCGTGGCGGGCAATGCTACC
GCCACGGGCAACTTTGTAGCCAGTGGTTCCACCGTACCTGCGACCACCGCTGGTGGCCTCAAGCTGGACA
CCACGGGTGCAACCAATGCCGCCGAGGTGCTCGGCTTCAGCACTGTCAACTCGGACATCTTCTCAGCGCA
ACTGCAGCAGCAACAACAACAGCAGCAACAGCACGCCGCCCAGCAGCAGCAGCAGCACAGCAGCAACATC
ACCAGGCACATCCACAGCAGGTTCAGATTATTCAGCAGGGCGCTGGTGGCCAACAGTTGCAATACTTTAT
CGCACTGCCGAGTCAGCAGGCGGCGCAGCTCGTGCAGCAGCCGCAGCCCGCGCAGAATCATCTACCCATC
AACATTTTGTCAACCCAACAACCCACCCAGCAGTTGATACTGACCGCCGGTCCCAATGGTCAGCTGACCG
CAACGCCAGCGCCGCAAACGACTGCCCAGCAACAGACGGCGCTGCTCCAGAATCTCGCCCAGCAGCAACA
GCAGCACCAGCAACATCAGCAGCAGATTCAGCTGCTGCAGCAAGTGGTTACGCCCACGGGGGAGCTGACT
AATGTGCCGATCGCCATCAATGCCAGTCATTTGAATCTCCTGCAGCGACTACAAATGCAACAGCAGCAGC
AGCAGCAACAACAGCAGCAGCAACAGCAGCAGCAGCAACAACAGGTCATCATACCAACCCAACTGCTGAC
GACACAGCAACTGCTCCAGCTGGGCGGAGCACCCACAGTGGCCCATCAGCAGCAGCAGCAACAGCAGCAG
CACGCCAATCTCACGCAGCAGAGCAACGCCAGTGCGGTGGCCAGTGGCACGCCGATCTTTATCAACTCGA
CCATGACTGGTGCCCAGGCGGCGGCGACGCAGGCGCAGCAGCAGCAGTCGGCGCAGCAGCAACAGGCACA
AACGATCTCCACCATGTCCACGGATCGCACATTAACCGGCGGATTTCGG
