>Addgene plasmid #34385 | KHBD00253 | addgene partial sequence | sequence record 42107 | M13-Rev 5'-CAGGAAACAGCTATGACC-3'
ATTTTATTTTGACTGATAGTGACCTGTTCGTTGCAACAAATTGATAAGCAATGCTTTCTTATAATGCCAA
CTTTGTACAAGAAAGTTGGCAACCGAAATCCGCCGGTTAATGTGCGATCCGTGGACATGGTGGAGATCGT
TTGTGCCTGTTGCTGCTGCGCCGACTGCTGCTGCTGCGCCTGCGTCGCCGCCGCCTGGGCACCAGTCATG
GTCGAGTTGATAAAGATCGGCGTGCCACTGGCCACCGCACTGGCGTTGCTCTGCTGCGTGAGATTGGCGT
GCTGCTGCTGTTGCTGCTGCTGCTGATGGGCCACTGTGGGTGCTCCGCCCAGCTGGAGCAGTTGCTGTGT
CGTCAGCAGTTGGGTTGGTATGATGACCTGTTGTTGCTGCTGCTGCTGTTGCTGCTGCTGTTGTTGCTGC
TGCTGCTGCTGTTGCATTTGTAGTCGCTGCAGGAGATTCAAATGACTGGCATTGATGGCGATCGGCACAT
TAGTCAGCTCCCCCGTGGGCGTAACCACTTGCTGCAGCAGCTGAATCTGCTGCTGATGTTGCTGGTGCTG
CTGTTGCTGCTGGGCGAGATTCTGGAGCAGCGCCGTCTGTTGCTGGGCAGTCGTTTGCGGCGCTGGCGTT
GCGGTCAGCTGACCATTGGGACCGGCGGTCAGTATCAACTGCTGGGTGGGTTGTTGGGTTGACAAAATGT
TGATGGGTAGATGATTCTGCGCGGGCTGCGGCTGC
